Addgene plasmid #142244: TFORF1091
Purpose: Lentiviral vector for overexpressing transcription factor ORFs with unique 24-bp barcodes. Barcodes facilitate identification of transcription factors in pooled screens.
Depositing lab: Feng Zhang. Depositing organization: Broad Institute. Publication: A transcription factor atlas of directed differentiation. Joung J, Ma S, Tay T, Geiger-Schuller KR, Kirchgatterer PC, Verdine VK, Guo B, Arias-Garcia MA, Allen WE, Singh A, Kuksenko O, Abudayyeh OO, Gootenberg JS, Fu Z, Macrae RK, Buenrostro JD, Regev A, Zhang F. Cell. 2023 Jan 5;186(1):209-229.e26. doi: 10.1016/j.cell.2022.11.026. PubMed 36608654.
Backbone
  Vector backbone: pLX_TRC317
  Backbone manufacturer: Broad Institute Genetic Perturbation Platform
  Backbone size w/o insert (bp): 8264
  Vector type: Mammalian Expression, Lentiviral
  Selectable markers: Puromycin
Growth in bacteria
  Bacterial resistance: Ampicillin, 100 μg/mL
  Growth temperature: 37°C
  Growth strain: NEB Stable
  Copy number: High Copy
Gene/Insert
  Gene/Insert name: ZBTB8A
  Species: H. sapiens (human)
  Insert size (bp): 1124
  Entrez Gene: ZBTB8A (a.k.a. BOZF1, ZBTB8, ZNF916A)
  Promoter: EF1a
  Cloning method: Unknown
  Sequencing primers: 5′ GGGTGGAGACTGAAGTTAGGCCAG; 3′ CACATAGCGTAAAAGGAGCAACATAG
Terms and licenses: Academic/Nonprofit Terms; Industry Terms: Not Available to Industry
Depositor comments: NM_001291496,ENST00000316459 . The transcription factor ORF portion of this plasmid was synthesized by Genewiz. Please test multiple small colonies in case of plasmid recombination. To make this collection available in a timely manner, a portion of this collection was not fully sequenced by Addgene. If an Addgene verified full plasmid sequence is not available, please contact us prior to placing an order to request the full sequence.
How to cite: TFORF1091 was a gift from Feng Zhang (Addgene plasmid # 142244 ; http://n2t.net/addgene:142244 ; RRID:Addgene_142244)
