[The description below was written by a language model from this plasmid's Addgene catalogue record and pLannotate feature annotations shown in this document.]
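Description:
TFORF1091 is a third-generation-style, self-inactivating lentiviral expression plasmid built on the pLX_TRC317 backbone and carrying the human transcription factor ZBTB8A (also known as BOZF1, ZBTB8 or ZNF916A). It belongs to a barcoded transcription factor ORF collection in which each construct carries a unique 24-bp barcode, so that the overexpressed factor can be identified in pooled screens. The barcode is not annotated separately in the feature table. In bacteria the plasmid replicates from a high-copy ColE1/pUC-type origin and is selected with ampicillin through the bla gene. An f1 origin and remnants of lac/lacZα cloning sequences flanked by T7 and T3 promoters are also present in the backbone. The depositor notes that the plasmid may recombine, as LTR-containing vectors can.

The viral genome is transcribed from an RSV promoter fused to a truncated HIV-1 5' LTR. It includes the Ψ packaging signal with a partial gag sequence, the Rev response element for nuclear export of the full-length RNA, a cPPT/CTS element, and a ΔU3 3' LTR that disables LTR promoter activity after integration. An SV40 poly(A) signal follows. Two expression units sit between the LTRs. An SV40 early promoter drives puromycin N-acetyltransferase for selection of transduced mammalian cells. A strong constitutive EF-1α promoter drives the synthesized ZBTB8A ORF, with a WPRE downstream to raise transcript stability and expression. The annotated ZBTB8A match covers about 1 kb of the listed 1,124-bp insert. The short U6, small t antigen, Rev and lacI fragments appear to be residual sequence rather than functional parts. The construct is used to make lentivirus for stable ZBTB8A overexpression, for example in pooled screens of directed differentiation.
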