Features (pLannotate 1.2.2; 31 found; start..end, strand, type, name):
      5..231     +  promoter       RSV promoter: Rous sarcoma virus enhancer/promoter
    232..412     +  LTR            5' LTR (truncated): truncated 5' long terminal repeat (LTR) from HIV-1
    459..584     +  misc_feature   HIV-1 Ψ: packaging signal of human immunodeficiency virus type 1
    568..931     +  CDS            HIV-1 gag (fragment): gag protein from human immunodeficiency virus 1; gag
   1077..1310    +  misc_feature   RRE: The Rev response element (RRE) of HIV-1 allows for Rev-dependent mRNA export from the nucleus to the cytoplasm.
   1687..1713    +  CDS            Rev (fragment): human immunodeficiency virus 1 (HIV-1) Rev protein; rev; enhances nuclear export of unspliced and incompletely spliced viral mRNAs
   1720..1743    +  promoter       SV40 promoter (fragment): SV40 early promoter
   1744..1815    +  promoter       SV40 promoter (fragment): SV40 enhancer and early promoter
   1839..1974    +  rep_origin     SV40 ori: SV40 origin of replication
   2020..2616    +  CDS            PuroR (fragment): puromycin N-acetyltransferase; pac from Streptomyces; confers resistance to puromycin
   2665..2782    +  misc_feature   cPPT/CTS: central polypurine tract and central termination sequence of HIV-1
   2847..2913    +  CDS            small t antigen (fragment): SV40 (simian virus 40) small t antigen
   2920..4098    +  promoter       EF-1α promoter: strong constitutive promoter for human elongation factor EF-1α
   4115..5110    +  CDS            ZBTB8A (fragment): ZBT8A_HUMAN - Also known as BOZF1. Experimental evidence at protein level: Swiss-Prot protein existence level 1. May be involved in transcriptional regulation. From Homo sapiens (Human).
   5150..5203    +  promoter       U6 promoter (fragment): RNA polymerase III promoter for human U6 snRNA
   5245..5833    +  misc_feature   WPRE: woodchuck hepatitis virus posttranscriptional regulatory element
   5884..5903    +  misc_feature   cPPT/CTS (fragment): central polypurine tract and central termination sequence of HIV-1
   5905..6138    +  LTR            3' LTR (ΔU3): self-inactivating 3' long terminal repeat (LTR) from HIV-1
   6216..6337    +  polyA_signal   SV40 poly(A) signal: SV40 polyadenylation signal
   6377..6512    +  rep_origin     SV40 ori: SV40 origin of replication
   6533..6551    -  promoter       T7 promoter: promoter for bacteriophage T7 RNA polymerase
   6559..6714    +  CDS            lacZα (fragment): LacZα fragment of β-galactosidase; lacZ fragment
   6719..7147    +  rep_origin     f1 ori (sequence partly withheld): f1 bacteriophage origin of replication; arrow indicates direction of (+) strand synthesis
   7200..7304    +  promoter       AmpR promoter: bla
   7305..8165    +  CDS            AmpR: β-lactamase; bla; confers resistance to ampicillin, carbenicillin, and related antibiotics
   8336..8924    +  rep_origin     ori: high-copy-number ColE1/pMB1/pBR322/pUC origin of replication
   9107..9199    +  CDS            lacI (fragment): lac repressor; lacI; The lac repressor binds to the lac operator to inhibit transcription in E. coli. This inhibition can be relieved by adding lactose or isopropyl-β-D-thiogalactopyranoside (IPTG).
   9212..9233    +  protein_bind   CAP binding site: CAP binding activates transcription in the presence of cAMP. E. coli catabolite activator protein
   9248..9278    +  promoter       lac promoter: promoter for the E. coli lac operon
   9286..9302    +  protein_bind   lac operator: The lac repressor binds to the lac operator to inhibit transcription in E. coli. This inhibition can be relieved by adding lactose or isopropyl-β-D-thiogalactopyranoside (IPTG). lac repressor encoded by lacI
   9347..9365    +  promoter       T3 promoter: promoter for bacteriophage T3 RNA polymerase
>Addgene plasmid #142244 | TFORF1091 | addgene full sequence | sequence record 395741 | Addgene NGS Result
TTAATGTAGTCTTATGCAATACTCTTGTAGTCTTGCAACATGGTAACGATGAGTTAGCAACATGCCTTAC
AAGGAGAGAAAAAGCACCGTGCATGCCGATTGGTGGAAGTAAGGTGGTACGATCGTGCCTTATTAGGAAG
GCAACAGACGGGTCTGACATGGATTGGACGAACCACTGAATTGCCGCATTGCAGAGATATTGTATTTAAG
TGCCTAGCTCGATACATAAACGGGTCTCTCTGGTTAGACCAGATCTGAGCCTGGGAGCTCTCTGGCTAAC
TAGGGAACCCACTGCTTAAGCCTCAATAAAGCTTGCCTTGAGTGCTTCAAGTAGTGTGTGCCCGTCTGTT
GTGTGACTCTGGTAACTAGAGATCCCTCAGACCCTTTTAGTCAGTGTGGAAAATCTCTAGCAGTGGCGCC
CGAACAGGGACTTGAAAGCGAAAGGGAAACCAGAGGAGCTCTCTCGACGCAGGACTCGGCTTGCTGAAGC
GCGCACGGCAAGAGGCGAGGGGCGGCGACTGGTGAGTACGCCAAAAATTTTGACTAGCGGAGGCTAGAAG
GAGAGAGATGGGTGCGAGAGCGTCAGTATTAAGCGGGGGAGAATTAGATCGCGATGGGAAAAAATTCGGT
TAAGGCCAGGGGGAAAGAAAAAATATAAATTAAAACATATAGTATGGGCAAGCAGGGAGCTAGAACGATT
CGCAGTTAATCCTGGCCTGTTAGAAACATCAGAAGGCTGTAGACAAATACTGGGACAGCTACAACCATCC
CTTCAGACAGGATCAGAAGAACTTAGATCATTATATAATACAGTAGCAACCCTCTATTGTGTGCATCAAA
GGATAGAGATAAAAGACACCAAGGAAGCTTTAGACAAGATAGAGGAAGAGCAAAACAAAAGTAAGACCAC
CGCACAGCAAGCGGCCGCTGATCTTCAGACCTGGAGGAGGAGATATGAGGGACAATTGGAGAAGTGAATT
ATATAAATATAAAGTAGTAAAAATTGAACCATTAGGAGTAGCACCCACCAAGGCAAAGAGAAGAGTGGTG
CAGAGAGAAAAAAGAGCAGTGGGAATAGGAGCTTTGTTCCTTGGGTTCTTGGGAGCAGCAGGAAGCACTA
TGGGCGCAGCGTCAATGACGCTGACGGTACAGGCCAGACAATTATTGTCTGGTATAGTGCAGCAGCAGAA
CAATTTGCTGAGGGCTATTGAGGCGCAACAGCATCTGTTGCAACTCACAGTCTGGGGCATCAAGCAGCTC
CAGGCAAGAATCCTGGCTGTGGAAAGATACCTAAAGGATCAACAGCTCCTGGGGATTTGGGGTTGCTCTG
GAAAACTCATTTGCACCACTGCTGTGCCTTGGAATGCTAGTTGGAGTAATAAATCTCTGGAACAGATTTG
GAATCACACGACCTGGATGGAGTGGGACAGAGAAATTAACAATTACACAAGCTTAATACACTCCTTAATT
GAAGAATCGCAAAACCAGCAAGAAAAGAATGAACAAGAATTATTGGAATTAGATAAATGGGCAAGTTTGT
GGAATTGGTTTAACATAACAAATTGGCTGTGGTATATAAAATTATTCATAATGATAGTAGGAGGCTTGGT
AGGTTTAAGAATAGTTTTTGCTGTACTTTCTATAGTGAATAGAGTTAGGCAGGGATATTCACCATTATCG
TTTCAGACCCACCTCCCAACCCCGAGGGGACCCATGCATTGCATCTCAATTAGTCAGCAACCAGGTGTGG
AAAGTCCCCAGGCTCCCCAGCAGGCAGAAGTATGCAAAGCATGCGTCTCAATTAGTCAGCAACCATAGTC
CCGCCCCTAACTCCGCCCATCCCGCCCCTAACTCCGCCCAGTTCCGCCCATTCTCCGCCCCATGGCTGAC
TAATTTTTTTTATTTATGCAGAGGCCGAGGCCGCCTCGGCCTCTGAGCTATTCCAGAAGTAGTGAGGAGG
CTTTTTTGGAGGCCTAGGCTTTTGCAAAAAGCTTTCTAGAGGTACCACCGGAGCTTACCATGACCGAGTA
CAAGCCCACGGTGCGCCTCGCCACCCGCGACGACGTCCCCAGGGCCGTACGCACCCTCGCCGCCGCGTTC
GCCGACTACCCCGCCACGCGCCACACCGTCGATCCGGACCGCCACATCGAGCGGGTCACCGAGCTGCAAG
AACTCTTCCTCACGCGCGTCGGGCTCGACATCGGCAAGGTGTGGGTCGCGGACGACGGCGCCGCCGTGGC
GGTCTGGACCACGCCGGAGAGCGTCGAAGCGGGGGCGGTGTTCGCCGAGATCGGCCCGCGCATGGCCGAG
TTGAGCGGTTCCCGGCTGGCCGCGCAGCAACAGATGGAAGGCCTCCTGGCGCCGCACCGGCCCAAGGAGC
CCGCGTGGTTCCTGGCCACCGTCGGCGTCTCGCCCGACCACCAGGGCAAGGGTCTGGGCAGCGCCGTCGT
GCTCCCCGGAGTGGAGGCGGCCGAGCGCGCCGGGGTGCCCGCCTTCCTGGAGACCTCCGCGCCCCGCAAC
CTCCCCTTCTACGAGCGGCTCGGCTTCACCGTCACCGCCGACGTCGAGGTGCCCGAAGGACCGCGCACCT
GGTGCATGACCCGCAAGCCCGGTGCCAGTTAACGAATTCTAGATCTTGAGACAAATGGCAGTATTCATCC
ACAATTTTAAAAGAAAAGGGGGGATTGGGGGGTACAGTGCAGGGGAAAGAATAGTAGACATAATAGCAAC
AGACATACAAACTAAAGAATTACAAAAACAAATTACAAAAATTCAAAATTTTCGGGTTTATTACAGGGAC
AGCAGAGATCCACTTTGGCGCCGGCTCGAGGCCTGCAGGTGCAAAGATGGATAAAGTTTTAAACAGAGAG
GAATCTTTGCAGCTAATGGACCTTCTAGGTCTTGAAAGGAGTGGGAATTGGCTCCGGTGCCCGTCAGTGG
GCAGAGCGCACATCGCCCACAGTCCCCGAGAAGTTGGGGGGAGGGGTCGGCAATTGAACCGGTGCCTAGA
GAAGGTGGCGCGGGGTAAACTGGGAAAGTGATGTCGTGTACTGGCTCCGCCTTTTTCCCGAGGGTGGGGG
AGAACCGTATATAAGTGCAGTAGTCGCCGTGAACGTTCTTTTTCGCAACGGGTTTGCCGCCAGAACACAG
GTAAGTGCCGTGTGTGGTTCCCGCGGGCCTGGCCTCTTTACGGGTTATGGCCCTTGCGTGCCTTGAATTA
CTTCCACCTGGCTGCAGTACGTGATTCTTGATCCCGAGCTTCGGGTTGGAAGTGGGTGGGAGAGTTCGAG
GCCTTGCGCTTAAGGAGCCCCTTCGCCTCGTGCTTGAGTTGAGGCCTGGCCTGGGCGCTGGGGCCGCCGC
GTGCGAATCTGGTGGCACCTTCGCGCCTGTCTCGCTGCTTTCGATAAGTCTCTAGCCATTTAAAATTTTT
GATGACCTGCTGCGACGCTTTTTTTCTGGCAAGATAGTCTTGTAAATGCGGGCCAAGATCTGCACACTGG
TATTTCGGTTTTTGGGGCCGCGGGCGGCGACGGGGCCCGTGCGTCCCAGCGCACATGTTCGGCGAGGCGG
GGCCTGCGAGCGCGGCCACCGAGAATCGGACGGGGGTAGTCTCAAGCTGGCCGGCCTGCTCTGGTGCCTG
GCCTCGCGCCGCCGTGTATCGCCCCGCCCTGGGCGGCAAGGCTGGCCCGGTCGGCACCAGTTGCGTGAGC
GGAAAGATGGCCGCTTCCCGGCCCTGCTGCAGGGAGCTCAAAATGGAGGACGCGGCGCTCGGGAGAGCGG
GCGGGTGAGTCACCCACACAAAGGAAAAGGGCCTTTCCGTCCTCAGCCGTCGCTTCATGTGACTCCACGG
AGTACCGGGCGCCGTCCAGGCACCTCGATTAGTTCTCGAGCTTTTGGAGTACGTCGTCTTTAGGTTGGGG
GGAGGGGTTTTATGCGATGGAGTTTCCCCACACTGAGTGGGTGGAGACTGAAGTTAGGCCAGCTTGGCAC
TTGATGTAATTCTCCTTGGAATTTGCCCTTTTTGAGTTTGGATCTTGGTTCATTCTCAAGCCTCAGACAG
TGGTTCAAAGTTTTTTTCTTCCATTTCAGGTGTCGTGAGGCTAGCACCGCCACCATGGAGATCTCCTCTC
ATCAGTCTCACCTCCTGCAGCAACTGAACGAGCAGCGCAGGCAAGATGTATTTTGTGACTGCAGTATTCT
AGTTGAAGGGAAGGTCTTCAAAGCACATCGAAATGTATTATTCGCTAGTAGCGGCTACTTTAAAATGCTT
CTTTCTCAGAATTCAAAGGAGACGAGTCAGCCAACCACAGCTACATTTCAGGCTTTCTCCCCTGACACTT
TTACAGTTATCTTGGACTTCGTATATTCTGGCAAACTGTCTCTTACTGGTCAGAATGTCATAGAAGTGAT
GTCGGCTGCTAGCTTCCTTCAGATGACTGATGTCATAAGTGTATGTAAGACTTTTATTAAATCTTCCTTA
GACATTAGTGAGAAAGAAAAAGATCGCTATTTCAGTCTCTCAGATAAAGATGCCAATTCTAATGGTGTAG
AACGTTCCTCTTTTTATAGTGGTGGCTGGCAAGAAGGAAGCAGTTCTCCACGTTCTCACCTAAGCCCAGA
GCAAGGAACAGGTATAATAAGTGGAAAATCTTGGAATAAGTATAATTATCATCCAGCCTCCCAGAAGAAT
ACTCAACAACCCTTGGCCAAGCATGAACCAAGGAAAGAGTCCATTAAAAAGACCAAACATTTGAGATTGT
CACAGCCTTCTGAAGTTACTCATTATAAGTCAAGCAAACGAGAAGTACGAACATCTGATTCTTCCAGCCA
TGTTTCCCAGTCTGAAGAACAAGCACAGATTGATGCTGAAATGGACTCTACTCCTGTTGGCTATCAGTAC
GGTCAAGGATCTGATGTCACATCCAAAAGCTTTCCAGATGATCTGCCTCGGATGCGATTCAAGTGCCCGT
ACTGCACACATGTGGTGAAGCGGAAGGCAGACCTAAAGCGCCACCTTCGTTGTCATACAGGAGAAAGGCC
CTATCCATGTCAAGCTTGTGGAAAAAGATTTAGCAGGCTAGACCATCTAAGTAGCCATTTTCGAACAATG
GAGATAAGGATTCCAGATGGCACTTAGTAATGAACTAGTCCGTAACTTGAAAGTATTTCGATTTCTTGGC
TTTATATATCTTGTGGAAAGGACGATATCTCTCACCTAGTTGGTGCCCGACGCGTTAAGTCGACAATCAA
CCTCTGGATTACAAAATTTGTGAAAGATTGACTGGTATTCTTAACTATGTTGCTCCTTTTACGCTATGTG
GATACGCTGCTTTAATGCCTTTGTATCATGCTATTGCTTCCCGTATGGCTTTCATTTTCTCCTCCTTGTA
TAAATCCTGGTTGCTGTCTCTTTATGAGGAGTTGTGGCCCGTTGTCAGGCAACGTGGCGTGGTGTGCACT
GTGTTTGCTGACGCAACCCCCACTGGTTGGGGCATTGCCACCACCTGTCAGCTCCTTTCCGGGACTTTCG
CTTTCCCCCTCCCTATTGCCACGGCGGAACTCATCGCCGCCTGCCTTGCCCGCTGCTGGACAGGGGCTCG
GCTGTTGGGCACTGACAATTCCGTGGTGTTGTCGGGGAAATCATCGTCCTTTCCTTGGCTGCTCGCCTGT
GTTGCCACCTGGATTCTGCGCGGGACGTCCTTCTGCTACGTCCCTTCGGCCCTCAATCCAGCGGACCTTC
CTTCCCGCGGCCTGCTGCCGGCTCTGCGGCCTCTTCCGCGTCTTCGCCTTCGCCCTCAGACGAGTCGGAT
CTCCCTTTGGGCCGCCTCCCCGCGTCGACTTTAAGACCAATGACTTACAAGGCAGCTGTAGATCTTAGCC
ACTTTTTAAAAGAAAAGGGGGGACTGGAAGGGCTAATTCACTCCCAACGAAGACAAGATCTGCTTTTTGC
TTGTACTGGGTCTCTCTGGTTAGACCAGATCTGAGCCTGGGAGCTCTCTGGCTAACTAGGGAACCCACTG
CTTAAGCCTCAATAAAGCTTGCCTTGAGTGCTTCAAGTAGTGTGTGCCCGTCTGTTGTGTGACTCTGGTA
ACTAGAGATCCCTCAGACCCTTTTAGTCAGTGTGGAAAATCTCTAGCAGTACGTATAGTAGTTCATGTCA
TCTTATTATTCAGTATTTATAACTTGCAAAGAAATGAATATCAGAGAGTGAGAGGAACTTGTTTATTGCA
GCTTATAATGGTTACAAATAAAGCAATAGCATCACAAATTTCACAAATAAAGCATTTTTTTCACTGCATT
CTAGTTGTGGTTTGTCCAAACTCATCAATGTATCTTATCATGTCTGGCTCTAGCTATCCCGCCCCTAACT
CCGCCCATCCCGCCCCTAACTCCGCCCAGTTCCGCCCATTCTCCGCCCCATGGCTGACTAATTTTTTTTA
TTTATGCAGAGGCCGAGGCCGCCTCGGCCTCTGAGCTATTCCAGAAGTAGTGAGGAGGCTTTTTTGGAGG
CCTAGGGACGTACCCAATTCGCCCTATAGTGAGTCGTATTACGCGCGCTCACTGGCCGTCGTTTTACAAC
GTCGTGACTGGGAAAACCCTGGCGTTACCCAACTTAATCGCCTTGCAGCACATCCCCCTTTCGCCAGCTG
GCGTAATAGCGAAGAGGCCCGCACCGATCGCCCTTCCCAACAGTTGCGCAGCCTGAATGGCGAATGGG
[124 nt withheld, positions 6719-6842]
C
[91 nt withheld, positions 6844-6934]
A
[49 nt withheld, positions 6936-6984]
CCTTTGACGTTGGAGTCCACGTTCTTT
[37 nt withheld, positions 7012-7048]
ACCCTATCTCGGTCTATTCTTTTGATTTATAAGGGATTTTGCCGATTTCGGCCTATTGGTTAAAAAATGA
GCTGATTTAACAAAAATTTAACGCGAATTTTAACAAAATATTAACGCTTACAATTTAGGTGGCACTTTTC
GGGGAAATGTGCGCGGAACCCCTATTTGTTTATTTTTCTAAATACATTCAAATATGTATCCGCTCATGAG
ACAATAACCCTGATAAATGCTTCAATAATATTGAAAAAGGAAGAGTATGAGTATTCAACATTTCCGTGTC
GCCCTTATTCCCTTTTTTGCGGCATTTTGCCTTCCTGTTTTTGCTCACCCAGAAACGCTGGTGAAAGTAA
AAGATGCTGAAGATCAGTTGGGTGCACGAGTGGGTTACATCGAACTGGATCTCAACAGCGGTAAGATCCT
TGAGAGTTTTCGCCCCGAAGAACGTTTTCCAATGATGAGCACTTTTAAAGTTCTGCTATGTGGCGCGGTA
TTATCCCGTATTGACGCCGGGCAAGAGCAACTCGGTCGCCGCATACACTATTCTCAGAATGACTTGGTTG
AGTACTCACCAGTCACAGAAAAGCATCTTACGGATGGCATGACAGTAAGAGAATTATGCAGTGCTGCCAT
AACCATGAGTGATAACACTGCGGCCAACTTACTTCTGACAACGATCGGAGGACCGAAGGAGCTAACCGCT
TTTTTGCACAACATGGGGGATCATGTAACTCGCCTTGATCGTTGGGAACCGGAGCTGAATGAAGCCATAC
CAAACGACGAGCGTGACACCACGATGCCTGTAGCAATGGCAACAACGTTGCGCAAACTATTAACTGGCGA
ACTACTTACTCTAGCTTCCCGGCAACAATTAATAGACTGGATGGAGGCGGATAAAGTTGCAGGACCACTT
CTGCGCTCGGCCCTTCCGGCTGGCTGGTTTATTGCTGATAAATCTGGAGCCGGTGAGCGTGGGTCTCGCG
GTATCATTGCAGCACTGGGGCCAGATGGTAAGCCCTCCCGTATCGTAGTTATCTACACGACGGGGAGTCA
GGCAACTATGGATGAACGAAATAGACAGATCGCTGAGATAGGTGCCTCACTGATTAAGCATTGGTAACTG
TCAGACCAAGTTTACTCATATATACTTTAGATTGATTTAAAACTTCATTTTTAATTTAAAAGGATCTAGG
TGAAGATCCTTTTTGATAATCTCATGACCAAAATCCCTTAACGTGAGTTTTCGTTCCACTGAGCGTCAGA
CCCCGTAGAAAAGATCAAAGGATCTTCTTGAGATCCTTTTTTTCTGCGCGTAATCTGCTGCTTGCAAACA
AAAAAACCACCGCTACCAGCGGTGGTTTGTTTGCCGGATCAAGAGCTACCAACTCTTTTTCCGAAGGTAA
CTGGCTTCAGCAGAGCGCAGATACCAAATACTGTTCTTCTAGTGTAGCCGTAGTTAGGCCACCACTTCAA
GAACTCTGTAGCACCGCCTACATACCTCGCTCTGCTAATCCTGTTACCAGTGGCTGCTGCCAGTGGCGAT
AAGTCGTGTCTTACCGGGTTGGACTCAAGACGATAGTTACCGGATAAGGCGCAGCGGTCGGGCTGAACGG
GGGGTTCGTGCACACAGCCCAGCTTGGAGCGAACGACCTACACCGAACTGAGATACCTACAGCGTGAGCT
ATGAGAAAGCGCCACGCTTCCCGAAGGGAGAAAGGCGGACAGGTATCCGGTAAGCGGCAGGGTCGGAACA
GGAGAGCGCACGAGGGAGCTTCCAGGGGGAAACGCCTGGTATCTTTATAGTCCTGTCGGGTTTCGCCACC
TCTGACTTGAGCGTCGATTTTTGTGATGCTCGTCAGGGGGGCGGAGCCTATGGAAAAACGCCAGCAACGC
GGCCTTTTTACGGTTCCTGGCCTTTTGCTGGCCTTTTGCTCACATGTTCTTTCCTGCGTTATCCCCTGAT
TCTGTGGATAACCGTATTACCGCCTTTGAGTGAGCTGATACCGCTCGCCGCAGCCGAACGACCGAGCGCA
GCGAGTCAGTGAGCGAGGAAGCGGAAGAGCGCCCAATACGCAAACCGCCTCTCCCCGCGCGTTGGCCGAT
TCATTAATGCAGCTGGCACGACAGGTTTCCCGACTGGAAAGCGGGCAGTGAGCGCAACGCAATTAATGTG
AGTTAGCTCACTCATTAGGCACCCCAGGCTTTACACTTTATGCTTCCGGCTCGTATGTTGTGTGGAATTG
TGAGCGGATAACAATTTCACACAGGAAACAGCTATGACCATGATTACGCCAAGCGCGCAATTAACCCTCA
CTAAAGGGAACAAAAGCTGGAGCTGCAAGC
