>Addgene plasmid #142244 | TFORF1091 | depositor partial sequence | sequence record 278870 | Insert
ACCGCCACCATGGAGATCTCCTCTCATCAGTCTCACCTCCTGCAGCAACTGAACGAGCAGCGCAGGCAAG
ATGTATTTTGTGACTGCAGTATTCTAGTTGAAGGGAAGGTCTTCAAAGCACATCGAAATGTATTATTCGC
TAGTAGCGGCTACTTTAAAATGCTTCTTTCTCAGAATTCAAAGGAGACGAGTCAGCCAACCACAGCTACA
TTTCAGGCTTTCTCCCCTGACACTTTTACAGTTATCTTGGACTTCGTATATTCTGGCAAACTGTCTCTTA
CTGGTCAGAATGTCATAGAAGTGATGTCGGCTGCTAGCTTCCTTCAGATGACTGATGTCATAAGTGTATG
TAAGACTTTTATTAAATCTTCCTTAGACATTAGTGAGAAAGAAAAAGATCGCTATTTCAGTCTCTCAGAT
AAAGATGCCAATTCTAATGGTGTAGAACGTTCCTCTTTTTATAGTGGTGGCTGGCAAGAAGGAAGCAGTT
CTCCACGTTCTCACCTAAGCCCAGAGCAAGGAACAGGTATAATAAGTGGAAAATCTTGGAATAAGTATAA
TTATCATCCAGCCTCCCAGAAGAATACTCAACAACCCTTGGCCAAGCATGAACCAAGGAAAGAGTCCATT
AAAAAGACCAAACATTTGAGATTGTCACAGCCTTCTGAAGTTACTCATTATAAGTCAAGCAAACGAGAAG
TACGAACATCTGATTCTTCCAGCCATGTTTCCCAGTCTGAAGAACAAGCACAGATTGATGCTGAAATGGA
CTCTACTCCTGTTGGCTATCAGTACGGTCAAGGATCTGATGTCACATCCAAAAGCTTTCCAGATGATCTG
CCTCGGATGCGATTCAAGTGCCCGTACTGCACACATGTGGTGAAGCGGAAGGCAGACCTAAAGCGCCACC
TTCGTTGTCATACAGGAGAAAGGCCCTATCCATGTCAAGCTTGTGGAAAAAGATTTAGCAGGCTAGACCA
TCTAAGTAGCCATTTTCGAACAATGGAGATAAGGATTCCAGATGGCACTTAGTAATGAACTAGTCCGTAA
CTTGAAAGTATTTCGATTTCTTGGCTTTATATATCTTGTGGAAAGGACGATATCTCTCACCTAGTTGGTG
CCCG
