>Addgene plasmid #142244 | TFORF1091 | depositor partial sequence | sequence record 278871 | Barcode
TATCTCTCACCTAGTTGGTGCCCG
